>Addgene plasmid #211200 | pBiT3.1-N_DCAF5:1-942 | addgene full sequence | sequence record 425898 | Addgene NGS Result
AAGACGCGTTAATTAAGACGTCGGCAGTGAAAAAAATGCTTTATTTGTGAAATTTGTGATGCTATTGCTT
TATTTGTAACCATTATAAGCTGCAATAAACAAGTTAACAACAACAATTGCATTCATTTTATGTTTCAGGT
TCAGGGGGAGGTGTGGGAGGTTTTTTAAAGCAAGTAAAACCTCTACAAATGTGGTATGGCTGATTATGAT
CCGCGGCCGCAATACGTCGACGTTATCAGCTGACTTCGTACGAGAGCCTAGGATTATGGCGCGCCACTAG
TTATTAATAGTAATCAATTACGGGGTCATTAGTTCATAGCCCATATATGGAGTTCCGCGTTACATAACTT
ACGGTAAATGGCCCGCCTGGCTGACCGCCCAACGACCCCCGCCCATTGACGTCAATAATGACGTATGTTC
CCATAGTAACGCCAATAGGGACTTTCCATTGACGTCAATGGGTGGAGTATTTACGGTAAACTGCCCACTT
GGCAGTACATCAAGTGTATCATATGCCAAGTCCGCCCCCTATTGACGTCAATGACGGTAAATGGCCCGCC
TGGCATTATGCCCAGTACATGACCTTACGGGACTTTCCTACTTGGCAGTACATCTACGTATTAGTCATCG
CTATTACCATGGTGATGCGGTTTTGGCAGTACACCAATGGGCGTGGATAGCGGTTTGACTCACGGGGATT
TCCAAGTCTCCACCCCATTGACGTCAATGGGAGTTTGTTTTGGCACCAAAATCAACGGGACTTTCCAAAA
TGTCGTAATAACCCCGCCCCGTTGACGCAAATGGGCGGTAGGCGTGTACGGTGGGAGGTCTATATAAGCA
GAGCTGGTTTAGTGAACCGTCAGATCACTAGAATCTTTATTGCGGTAGTTTATCACAGTTAAATTGCTAA
CGCAGTCAGTGCTTCTGACACAACAGTCTCGAACTTAAGCTGCAGAAGTTGGTCGTGAGGCACTGGGCAG
GTAAGTATCAAGGTTACAAGACAGGTTTAAGGAGACCAATAGAAACTGGGCTTGTCGAGACAGAGAAGAC
TCTTGCGTTTCTGATAGGCACCTATTGGTCTTACTGACATCCACTTTGCCTTTCTCTCCACAGGTGTCCA
CTCCCAGTTCAATTACAGCTCTTAAGGCTAGAGTATTAATACGACTCACTATAGGGGTTAGCGATCGCCA
TGGTGAGCGGCTGGCGGCTGTTCAAGAAGATTAGCGGGAGCTCCGGTGGCTCGAGCGGTATGAAGAGGAG
AGCTGGCCTGGGGGGCAGCATGAGGTCAGTGGTGGGCTTCTTGTCCCAGCGGGGCTTGCATGGGGACCCC
CTGCTCACTCAGGACTTTCAGAGGAGACGCCTGCGGGGCTGCAGAAACCTCTACAAGAAGGACCTCCTCG
GCCACTTCGGCTGTGTCAATGCCATTGAATTCTCCAACAATGGAGGCCAGTGGCTGGTCTCAGGAGGAGA
TGACCGCCGGGTTCTGCTATGGCACATGGAACAAGCCATCCACTCCAGGGTCAAGCCCATACAGCTGAAA
GGAGAGCACCATTCCAACATTTTTTGCCTGGCTTTCAACAGTGGGAACACTAAAGTGTTCTCTGGAGGCA
ATGATGAGCAAGTTATCCTCCATGATGTTGAAAGCAGTGAGACATTGGACGTGTTTGCTCATGAAGATGC
AGTATATGGCTTGTCTGTGAGCCCAGTGAATGACAACATTTTTGCCAGTTCCTCAGATGATGGCCGGGTT
CTCATTTGGGACATTCGGGAATCCCCCCATGGAGAGCCCTTCTGCCTGGCAAACTATCCATCAGCCTTTC
ATAGTGTCATGTTTAACCCTGTGGAGCCCAGGTTGTTGGCCACAGCCAATTCAAAGGAAGGAGTGGGACT
CTGGGACATTCGAAAACCTCAGAGTTCTCTCCTGCGCTATGGTGGAAACCTGTCCCTCCAAAGTGCCATG
AGTGTACGATTCAACAGCAACGGGACCCAGCTCCTGGCCCTGAGGCGACGCCTGCCCCCTGTGCTCTATG
ACATCCATTCCCGCCTGCCTGTGTTTCAGTTTGACAATCAGGGTTACTTCAACTCATGCACCATGAAAAG
CTGCTGTTTTGCAGGAGATCGTGACCAGTATATCCTTTCGGGCTCTGATGACTTCAACCTGTACATGTGG
AGAATTCCTGCAGATCCAGAAGCAGGTGGCATTGGTAGGGTGGTCAACGGAGCCTTCATGGTGCTGAAAG
GGCATCGATCTATTGTTAACCAAGTCCGATTTAATCCCCACACCTACATGATCTGCTCTTCTGGTGTAGA
AAAGATTATCAAGATCTGGAGCCCATACAAGCAGCCAGGATGTACTGGAGACCTCGACGGTCGGATTGAG
GACGATTCCCGCTGCCTCTATACCCATGAAGAGTACATCAGCCTTGTGCTGAACAGTGGGAGTGGCCTGT
CGCATGACTACGCCAACCAGTCGGTCCAGGAAGACCCCCGGATGATGGCCTTCTTTGACTCACTGGTACG
CCGAGAGATCGAGGGCTGGAGCTCTGACTCAGACAGTGACCTCAGTGAGAGTACTATCCTCCAACTGCAC
GCTGGGGTCAGCGAGCGCTCAGGCTACACTGACTCAGAGTCTTCGGCCTCATTGCCTCGCTCCCCGCCTC
CCACAGTAGATGAGTCTGCCGACAACGCCTTCCACCTGGGGCCCCTGCGGGTCACCACCACAAACACAGT
AGCCTCAACTCCACCAACACCCACGTGTGAGGATGCAGCCTCTCGCCAGCAGCGTCTGTCTGCTCTGCGG
CGCTACCAAGACAAACGCCTCCTGGCCCTTTCCAATGAGTCCGATTCTGAGGAGAATGTCTGTGAGGTGG
AACTAGACACAGATCTCTTTCCCCGGCCACGGTCACCCAGCCCCGAAGATGAATCCAGCAGTTCCAGCAG
CTCTAGCAGCTCTGAGGATGAGGAGGAGCTGAATGAACGCCGAGCCTCTACCTGGCAGCGGAATGCCATG
CGGCGCCGACAGAAGACAACCCGAGAAGACAAGCCCAGTGCCCCAATCAAGCCCACCAACACTTACATTG
GAGAAGACAACTATGATTACCCCCAGATCAAAGTGGATGACCTCTCCTCCTCCCCAACCTCGTCCCCTGA
GCGGAGCACTTCCACGCTAGAGATTCAACCAAGCCGGGCATCACCAACTTCTGACATAGAATCAGTTGAG
CGAAAAATTTATAAAGCTTACAAGTGGCTCCGCTACTCTTATATCTCCTACTCAAATAACAAAGATGGAG
AGACCTCCTTGGTGACTGGGGAGGCAGATGAAGGGAGAGCAGGAACCAGCCACAAAGACAACCCAGCCCC
TTCTTCCAGTAAGGAAGCCTGTCTAAACATAGCAATGGCCCAGAGGAACCAGGACCTGCCACCTGAAGGC
TGCAGCAAGGACACTTTTAAAGAAGAGACTCCTAGAACTCCCAGCAATGGCCCAGGCCATGAGCACAGCA
GCCATGCTTGGGCAGAGGTGCCAGAGGGTACCTCTCAGGACACTGGCAATAGCGGCTCTGTAGAGCACCC
TTTTGAAACCAAGAAGCTCAATGGAAAGGCCCTGAGCAGTCGGGCTGAGGAGCCGCCTTCTCCTCCTGTC
CCCAAGGCATCTGGCTCCACTCTCAACAGCGGGTCTGGCAACTGTCCCAGGACCCAGTCTGATGACAGTG
AGGAGAGGAGCCTCGAAACCATCTGTGCCAACCACAACAATGGACGCTTACACCCTCGTCCCCCTCACCC
TCACAATAACGGGCAGAACTTGGGGGAGCTGGAGGTGGTGGCCTACTCTTCCCCAGGACACTCAGACACT
GACCGTGATAACTCGTCCCTGACAGGGACACTCCTACACAAAGATTGTTGCGGGTCTGAAATGGCCTGTG
AGACCCCCAATGCTGGAACAAGAGAGGACCCCACTGACACCCCAGCCACAGATAGTAGCAGGGCTGTTCA
TGGCCACAGTGGCCTCAAAAGGCAACGAATTGAATTGGAAGATACAGATTCAGAGAATTCCTCCTCAGAG
AAGAAATTAAAAACATAATCTAGAGGTCAAGCTTCGGGGGTTTAAACCTGCAGGCATGCAAGCTGATTTG
GCTGCTGCCACCGCTGAGCAAGGCCGCTTCGAGCAGACATGATAAGATACATTGATGAGTTTGGACAAAC
CACAACTAGAATGCAGTGAAAAAAATGCTTTATTTGTGAAATTTGTGATGCTATTGCTTTATTTGTAACC
ATTATAAGCTGCAATAAACAAGTTAACAACAACAATTGCATTCATTTTATGTTTCAGGTTCAGGGGGAGA
TGTGGGAGGTTTTTTTAAGCAAGTAAAACCTCTACAAATGTGGTAAAATCTTAATTAAGACTTCTAATAT
AACTTCGTATAGCATACATTATACGAAGTTATGGTTCCACTGTTGACAATTAATCATCGGCATAGTATAT
CGGCATAGTATAATACGACAAGGTGAGGAACTAAACCCAGGAGGCAGATCATGATTGAACAAGATGGATT
GCACGCAGGTTCTCCGGCCGCTTGGGTGGAGAGGCTATTCGGCTATGACTGGGCACAACAGACAATCGGC
TGCTCTGATGCCGCCGTGTTCCGGCTGTCAGCGCAGGGGCGCCCGGTTCTTTTTGTCAAGACCGACCTGT
CCGGTGCCCTGAATGAACTGCAGGACGAGGCAGCGCGGCTATCGTGGCTGGCCACGACGGGCGTTCCTTG
CGCAGCTGTGCTCGACGTTGTCACTGAAGCGGGAAGGGACTGGCTGCTATTGGGCGAAGTGCCGGGGCAG
GATCTCCTGTCATCTCACCTTGCTCCTGCCGAGAAAGTATCCATCATGGCTGATGCAATGCGGCGGCTGC
ATACGCTTGATCCGGCTACCTGCCCATTCGACCACCAAGCGAAACATCGCATCGAGCGAGCACGTACTCG
GATGGAAGCCGGTCTTGTCGATCAGGATGATCTGGACGAAGAGCATCAGGGGCTCGCGCCAGCCGAACTG
TTCGCCAGGCTCAAGGCGCGCATGCCCGACGGCGAGGATCTCGTCGTGACCCATGGCGATGCCTGCTTGC
CGAATATCATGGTGGAAAATGGCCGCTTTTCTGGATTCATCGACTGTGGCCGGCTGGGTGTGGCGGACCG
CTATCAGGACATAGCGTTGGCTACCCGTGATATTGCTGAAGAGCTTGGCGGCGAATGGGCTGACCGCTTC
CTCGTGCTTTACGGTATCGCCGCTCCCGATTCGCAGCGCATCGCCTTCTATCGCCTTCTTGACGAGTTCT
TCTGATTCGAAATGACCGACCAAGCGACGCCCAACCGGTATCAGCTCACTCAAAGGCGGTAATACGGTTA
TCCACAGAATCAGGGGATAACGCAGGAAAGAACATGTGAGCAAAAGGCCAGCAAAAGGCCAGGAACCGTA
AAAAGGCCGCGTTGCTGGCGTTTTTCCATAGGCTCCGCCCCCCTGACGAGCATCACAAAAATCGACGCTC
AAGTCAGAGGTGGCGAAACCCGACAGGACTATAAAGATACCAGGCGTTTCCCCCTGGAAGCTCCCTCGTG
CGCTCTCCTGTTCCGACCCTGCCGCTTACCGGATACCTGTCCGCCTTTCTCCCTTCGGGAAGCGTGGCGC
TTTCTCATAGCTCACGCTGTAGGTATCTCAGTTCGGTGTAGGTCGTTCGCTCCAAGCTGGGCTGTGTGCA
CGAACCCCCCGTTCAGCCCGACCGCTGCGCCTTATCCGGTAACTATCGTCTTGAGTCCAACCCGGTAAGA
CACGACTTATCGCCACTGGCAGCAGCCACTGGTAACAGGATTAGCAGAGCGAGGTATGTAGGCGGTGCTA
CAGAGTTCTTGAAGTGGTGGCCTAACTACGGCTACACTAGAAGGACAGTATTTGGTATCTGCGCTCTGCT
GAAGCCAGTTACCTTCGGAAAAAGAGTTGGTAGCTCTTGATCCGGCAAACAAACCACCGCTGGTAGCGGT
GGTTTTTTTGTTTGCAAGCAGCAGATTACGCGCAGAAAAAAAGGATTTCAAGAAGATCCTTTGATCTTTT
CTACGGGGTCTGACGCTCAGTGGAACGAAAACTCACGTTAAGGGATTTTGGTCATGAGATTATCAAAAAG
GATCTTCACCTAGATCCTTTTATAGTCCGGAATCGTCACACAAAAAACCAACACACAGATGTAATGAAAA
TAAAGATATTTTATTGCGGCCATCGTGATGGCTAGAGTTTAGCCCTCCCACACATAACCAGAGGGCAGCA
ATTCACGAATCCCAACTGCCGTCGGCTGTCCATCACTGTCCTTCACTATGGCTTTGATCCCAGGATGCAG
ATCGAGAAGCACCTGTCGGCACCGTCCGCAGGGGCTCAAGATGCCCCTGTTCTCATTTCCGATCGCGACG
ATACAAGTCAGGTTGCCAGCTGCCGCAGCAGCAGCAGTGCCCAGCACCACGAGTTCTGCACAAGGTCCCC
CAGTAAAATGATATACATTGACACCAGTGAAGATGCGGCCGTCGCTAGAGAGAGCTGCGCTGGCGACGCT
GTAGTCTTCAGAGATGGGGATGCTGTTGATTGTAGCCGTTGCTCTTTCAATGAGGGTGGATTCTTCTTGA
GACAAAGGCTTGGCCATGGTGGCGCTAGTGTCAGAAGAATCGAGCTTTTTGCAAAAGCCTAGGCCTCCAA
AAAAGCCTCCTCACTACTTCTGGAATAGCTCAGAGGCCGAGGCGGCCTCGGCCTCTGCATAAATAAAAAA
AATTAGTCAGCCATGGGGCGGAGAATGGGCGGAACTGGGCGGAGTTAGGGGCGGGATGGGCGGAGTTAGG
GGCGGGACTATGGTTGCTGACTAATTGAGATGCATGCTTTGCATACTTCTGCCTGCTGGGGAGCCTGGGG
ACTTTCCACACCTGGTTGCTGACTAATTGAGATGCATGCTTTGCATACTTCTGCCTGCTGGGGAGCCTGG
GGACTTTCCACACCCTAACTGACACACATTCCACAGCTGGTTCTTTCCGCCTCAGAAGGTACCTAACCAA
GTTCCTCTTTCAGAGGTTATTTCAGGCCATGGTGCTGCGC
Features (pLannotate 1.2.2; 17 found; start..end, strand, type, name):
     24..105     -  polyA_signal   SV40 poly(A) signal: SV40 polyadenylation signal
    128..211     -  CDS            large T antigen (fragment): large T antigen from SV40 (simian virus 40)
    276..641     +  enhancer       CMV enhancer: human cytomegalovirus immediate early enhancer
    643..842     +  promoter       CMV promoter: human cytomegalovirus (CMV) immediate early promoter
    981..1113    +  intron         chimeric intron: chimera between introns from human β-globin and immunoglobulin heavy chain genes
   1157..1175    +  promoter       T7 promoter: promoter for bacteriophage T7 RNA polymerase
   1250..4075    +  CDS            DCAF5: DCAF5_HUMAN - Also known as BCRG2, KIAA1824, WDR22. Experimental evidence at protein level: Swiss-Prot protein existence level 1. May function as a substrate receptor for CUL4-DDB1 E3 ubiquitin-protein ligase complex. From Homo sapiens (Human).
   4106..4124    +  misc_feature   MCS (fragment): pUC18/19 multiple cloning site
   4173..4294    -  polyA_signal   SV40 poly(A) signal: SV40 polyadenylation signal
   4317..4385    -  CDS            large T antigen (fragment): large T antigen from SV40 (simian virus 40)
   4409..4442    +  protein_bind   loxP: Cre-mediated recombination occurs in the 8-bp core sequence (GCATACAT). Cre recombinase
   4452..4499    +  promoter       EM7 promoter: synthetic bacterial promoter&nbsp
   4531..5322    +  CDS            neo: KKA2_KLEPN - Also known as kan, nptII. Experimental evidence at protein level: Swiss-Prot protein existence level 1. Resistance to kanamycin, neomycin, paromomycin, ribostamycin, butirosin and gentamicin B. From Klebsiella pneumoniae.
   5483..6071    -  rep_origin     ori: high-copy-number ColE1/pMB1/pBR322/pUC origin of replication
   6197..6245    -  polyA_signal   poly(A) signal: synthetic polyadenylation signal
   6269..6667    -  CDS            BSD: blasticidin S deaminase; Aspergillus terreus BSD; confers resistance to blasticidin
   6698..7055    -  promoter       SV40 promoter: SV40 enhancer and early promoter
