[The description below was written by a language model from this plasmid's Addgene catalogue record and pLannotate feature annotations shown in this document.]
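Description:
pBiT3.1-N_DCAF5:1-942 is a mammalian expression plasmid built on Promega's pBiT3.1-N backbone that carries full-length, wild-type human DCAF5 (residues M1 to T942, also known as WDR22), a WD40-repeat protein thought to act as a substrate receptor for the CUL4-DDB1 E3 ubiquitin ligase. The 2826 bp coding sequence, derived from a Mammalian Gene Collection clone, was inserted by ligation-independent cloning between retained XhoI and XbaI sites. It is fused at its N terminus to the small HiBiT peptide followed by a short glycine/serine linker. Transcription is driven by the CMV immediate-early enhancer and promoter, followed by a chimeric β-globin/immunoglobulin intron that improves expression. A T7 promoter sits just upstream of the open reading frame and serves as a sequencing primer site. An SV40 polyadenylation signal lies downstream of the insert.

The plasmid replicates at high copy in E. coli from a ColE1/pUC-type origin. It is selected with kanamycin through a neo (nptII) gene placed behind the bacterial EM7 promoter, with a single loxP site annotated immediately upstream. The catalogue lists neomycin/G418 as the mammalian selectable marker. The feature table, however, shows no annotated eukaryotic promoter directly in front of neo, and it does identify a separate SV40 promoter-driven blasticidin S deaminase cassette with a synthetic poly(A) signal. The record does not resolve this difference.

HiBiT complements the LgBiT fragment to reconstitute NanoLuc luciferase activity, so the tagged protein can be quantified by luminescence in cells or lysates. This fits the associated study of the ligandability of WD40-repeat proteins, although the record does not specify which assays were used.
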