Addgene plasmid #211200: pBiT3.1-N_DCAF5:1-942
Purpose: Mammalian expression of full-length human DCAF5. N-terminal HiBiT tag.
Depositing lab: Cheryl Arrowsmith. Depositing organization: University of Toronto. Publication: A Target Class Ligandability Evaluation of WD40 Repeat-Containing Proteins. Ackloo S, Li F, Szewczyk M, Seitova A, Loppnau P, Zeng H, Xu J, Ahmad S, Arnautova YA, Baghaie AJ, Beldar S, Bolotokova A, Centrella PA, Chau I, Clark MA, Cuozzo JW, Dehghani-Tafti S, Disch JS, Dong A, Dumas A, Feng JA, Ghiabi P, Gibson E, Gilmer J, Goldman B, Green SR, Guie MA, Guilinger JP, Harms N, Herasymenko O, Houliston S, Hutchinson A, Kearnes S, Keefe AD, Kimani SW, Kramer T, Kutera M, Kwak HA, Lento C, Li Y, Liu J, Loup J, Machado RAC, Mulhern CJ, Perveen S, Righetto GL, Riley P, Shrestha S, Sigel EA, Silva M, Sintchak MD, Slakman BL, Taylor RD, Thompson J, Torng W, Underkoffler C, von Rechenberg M, Walsh RT, Watson I, Wilson DJ, Wolf E, Yadav M, Yazdi AK, Zhang J, Zhang Y, Santhakumar V, Edwards AM, Barsyte-Lovejoy D, Schapira M, Brown PJ, Halabelian L, Arrowsmith CH. J Med Chem. 2025 Jan 23;68(2):1092-1112. doi: 10.1021/acs.jmedchem.4c02010. Epub 2024 Nov 4. PubMed 39495097.
Backbone
  Vector backbone: pBiT3.1-N
  Backbone manufacturer: Promega
  Vector type: Mammalian Expression
  Selectable markers: Neomycin (select with G418)
Growth in bacteria
  Bacterial resistance: Kanamycin, 50 μg/mL
  Growth temperature: 37°C
  Growth strain: DH5alpha
  Copy number: High Copy
Gene/Insert
  Gene/Insert name: DCAF5:M1-T942 (alt name: WDR22)
  Species: H. sapiens (human)
  Insert size (bp): 2826
  Mutation: wild type
  Entrez Gene: DCAF5 (a.k.a. BCRG2, BCRP2, D14S1461E, WDR22)
  Promoter: CMV
  Tag / fusion protein: MVSGWRLFKKISGSSGGSSG (N terminal on insert)
  Cloning method: Ligation Independent Cloning
  Sequencing primers: 5′ T7; 3′ TTGCTCAGCGGTGGCAGCAG
Resource information
  A portion of this plasmid was derived from a plasmid made by: Mammalian Gene Collection (BC136632)
Terms and licenses: Academic/Nonprofit Terms; Industry Terms: Not Available to Industry
Depositor comments: 5' Cloning Site: Xho1 (not destroyed), 3' Cloning Site: Xba1 (not destroyed).
How to cite: pBiT3.1-N_DCAF5:1-942 was a gift from Cheryl Arrowsmith (Addgene plasmid # 211200 ; http://n2t.net/addgene:211200 ; RRID:Addgene_211200)
