>Addgene plasmid #211200 | pBiT3.1-N_DCAF5:1-942 | depositor partial sequence | sequence record 411878 | Insert sequence
ATGAAGAGGAGAGCTGGCCTGGGGGGCAGCATGAGGTCAGTGGTGGGCTTCTTGTCCCAGCGGGGCTTGC
ATGGGGACCCCCTGCTCACTCAGGACTTTCAGAGGAGACGCCTGCGGGGCTGCAGAAACCTCTACAAGAA
GGACCTCCTCGGCCACTTCGGCTGTGTCAATGCCATTGAATTCTCCAACAATGGAGGCCAGTGGCTGGTC
TCAGGAGGAGATGACCGCCGGGTTCTGCTATGGCACATGGAACAAGCCATCCACTCCAGGGTCAAGCCCA
TACAGCTGAAAGGAGAGCACCATTCCAACATTTTTTGCCTGGCTTTCAACAGTGGGAACACTAAAGTGTT
CTCTGGAGGCAATGATGAGCAAGTTATCCTCCATGATGTTGAAAGCAGTGAGACATTGGACGTGTTTGCT
CATGAAGATGCAGTATATGGCTTGTCTGTGAGCCCAGTGAATGACAACATTTTTGCCAGTTCCTCAGATG
ATGGCCGGGTTCTCATTTGGGACATTCGGGAATCCCCCCATGGAGAGCCCTTCTGCCTGGCAAACTATCC
ATCAGCCTTTCATAGTGTCATGTTTAACCCTGTGGAGCCCAGGTTGTTGGCCACAGCCAATTCAAAGGAA
GGAGTGGGACTCTGGGACATTCGAAAACCTCAGAGTTCTCTCCTGCGCTATGGTGGAAACCTGTCCCTCC
AAAGTGCCATGAGTGTACGATTCAACAGCAACGGGACCCAGCTCCTGGCCCTGAGGCGACGCCTGCCCCC
TGTGCTCTATGACATCCATTCCCGCCTGCCTGTGTTTCAGTTTGACAATCAGGGTTACTTCAACTCATGC
ACCATGAAAAGCTGCTGTTTTGCAGGAGATCGTGACCAGTATATCCTTTCGGGCTCTGATGACTTCAACC
TGTACATGTGGAGAATTCCTGCAGATCCAGAAGCAGGTGGCATTGGTAGGGTGGTCAACGGAGCCTTCAT
GGTGCTGAAAGGGCATCGATCTATTGTTAACCAAGTCCGATTTAATCCCCACACCTACATGATCTGCTCT
TCTGGTGTAGAAAAGATTATCAAGATCTGGAGCCCATACAAGCAGCCAGGATGTACTGGAGACCTCGACG
GTCGGATTGAGGACGATTCCCGCTGCCTCTATACCCATGAAGAGTACATCAGCCTTGTGCTGAACAGTGG
GAGTGGCCTGTCGCATGACTACGCCAACCAGTCGGTCCAGGAAGACCCCCGGATGATGGCCTTCTTTGAC
TCACTGGTACGCCGAGAGATCGAGGGCTGGAGCTCTGACTCAGACAGTGACCTCAGTGAGAGTACTATCC
TCCAACTGCACGCTGGGGTCAGCGAGCGCTCAGGCTACACTGACTCAGAGTCTTCGGCCTCATTGCCTCG
CTCCCCGCCTCCCACAGTAGATGAGTCTGCCGACAACGCCTTCCACCTGGGGCCCCTGCGGGTCACCACC
ACAAACACAGTAGCCTCAACTCCACCAACACCCACGTGTGAGGATGCAGCCTCTCGCCAGCAGCGTCTGT
CTGCTCTGCGGCGCTACCAAGACAAACGCCTCCTGGCCCTTTCCAATGAGTCCGATTCTGAGGAGAATGT
CTGTGAGGTGGAACTAGACACAGATCTCTTTCCCCGGCCACGGTCACCCAGCCCCGAAGATGAATCCAGC
AGTTCCAGCAGCTCTAGCAGCTCTGAGGATGAGGAGGAGCTGAATGAACGCCGAGCCTCTACCTGGCAGC
GGAATGCCATGCGGCGCCGACAGAAGACAACCCGAGAAGACAAGCCCAGTGCCCCAATCAAGCCCACCAA
CACTTACATTGGAGAAGACAACTATGATTACCCCCAGATCAAAGTGGATGACCTCTCCTCCTCCCCAACC
TCGTCCCCTGAGCGGAGCACTTCCACGCTAGAGATTCAACCAAGCCGGGCATCACCAACTTCTGACATAG
AATCAGTTGAGCGAAAAATTTATAAAGCTTACAAGTGGCTCCGCTACTCTTATATCTCCTACTCAAATAA
CAAAGATGGAGAGACCTCCTTGGTGACTGGGGAGGCAGATGAAGGGAGAGCAGGAACCAGCCACAAAGAC
AACCCAGCCCCTTCTTCCAGTAAGGAAGCCTGTCTAAACATAGCAATGGCCCAGAGGAACCAGGACCTGC
CACCTGAAGGCTGCAGCAAGGACACTTTTAAAGAAGAGACTCCTAGAACTCCCAGCAATGGCCCAGGCCA
TGAGCACAGCAGCCATGCTTGGGCAGAGGTGCCAGAGGGTACCTCTCAGGACACTGGCAATAGCGGCTCT
GTAGAGCACCCTTTTGAAACCAAGAAGCTCAATGGAAAGGCCCTGAGCAGTCGGGCTGAGGAGCCGCCTT
CTCCTCCTGTCCCCAAGGCATCTGGCTCCACTCTCAACAGCGGGTCTGGCAACTGTCCCAGGACCCAGTC
TGATGACAGTGAGGAGAGGAGCCTCGAAACCATCTGTGCCAACCACAACAATGGACGCTTACACCCTCGT
CCCCCTCACCCTCACAATAACGGGCAGAACTTGGGGGAGCTGGAGGTGGTGGCCTACTCTTCCCCAGGAC
ACTCAGACACTGACCGTGATAACTCGTCCCTGACAGGGACACTCCTACACAAAGATTGTTGCGGGTCTGA
AATGGCCTGTGAGACCCCCAATGCTGGAACAAGAGAGGACCCCACTGACACCCCAGCCACAGATAGTAGC
AGGGCTGTTCATGGCCACAGTGGCCTCAAAAGGCAACGAATTGAATTGGAAGATACAGATTCAGAGAATT
CCTCCTCAGAGAAGAAATTAAAAACA
